>Addgene plasmid #14676 | syn3D27 | addgene partial sequence | sequence record 21172 | 14676 with LNCX
GCTGTTTTGACCTCCATAGAAGACACCGGGACCGATCCAGCCTCCGGACTCTAGCGTTTAAACTTAAGCT
TGGTACCGAGCTCGGATCCACTAGTCCAGTGTGGTGGAATTCGCTATGGGCAACACGGCTTTTATGGACG
AGTTCTTTTCTGAGATTGAGGAAACTCGGCTTAACATTGACAAGATCTCAGAACATGTAGAGGAGGCTAA
GAAACTCTACAGTATCATTCTCTCTGCACCGATTCCAGAGCCAAAAACCAAGGATGACCTAGAGCAGCTC
ACGACTGAGATTAAGAAAAGGGCCAACAACGTCCGGAACAAACTGAAGAGCATGGAGAAGCATATTGAAG
AAGATGAGGTCAGGTCATCGGCAGACCTTCGGATTCGGAAATCCCAGCACTCTGTCCTTTCTCGGAAGTT
TGTGGAGGTGATGACCAAATACAATGAAGCTCAAGTGGACTTCCGAGAACGCAGCAAAGGGCGAATCCAG
CGGCAGCTCGAAATTACTGGCAAAAAGACAACCGATGAGGAGCTGGAGGAGATGTTGGAGAGTGGCAACC
CGGCCATCTTCACTTCTGGGATCATTGACTCACAGATTTCCAAGCAAGCCCTCAGTGAGATTGAGGGACG
ACACAAGGACATTGTGAGGCTGGAGAGCAGCATCAAGGAGCTTCACGACATGTTTATGGACATCGCCATG
CTGGTGGAGAATCAGGTGAGATGTTAGATAACATAGAGTTGAATGTCATGC
