[The description below was written by a language model from this plasmid's Addgene catalogue record.]
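Description:
syn3D27 is a mammalian expression plasmid built on a modified version of the Invitrogen pcDNA4/TO/myc-His backbone, carrying a truncated form of human syntaxin 3 (STX3). It is maintained in E. coli as a high-copy plasmid under ampicillin selection, and it provides Zeocin resistance for selecting transfected mammalian cells, which allows stable lines to be established. No feature table accompanies the record, so the regulatory elements are not listed explicitly. The pcDNA4/TO series is generally known for a CMV promoter fitted with tetracycline operator sites, giving tetracycline-inducible expression in cells that supply the Tet repressor and constitutive expression in cells that do not, followed by a BGH polyadenylation signal. The CMV forward and BGH reverse sequencing primers listed are consistent with that layout.

The insert was cloned between EcoRI and XhoI sites, both retained, and encodes syntaxin 3 lacking amino acids 1 to 27, as the name D27 indicates. The protein is fused at its C terminus to a 2xMyc-His tag. The doubled Myc epitope probably reflects the noted vector modification, although the record does not specify what was changed. The tag permits detection by anti-Myc antibodies in immunofluorescence or blotting, and the His tag permits metal-affinity capture.

Syntaxin 3 is a t-SNARE that localises to the apical plasma membrane of polarised epithelial cells. The associated publication concerns the importance of its apical targeting for epithelial polarity, so this N-terminal deletion mutant presumably serves to test whether the first 27 residues contribute to sorting and localisation, in comparison with the wild-type protein.
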