Addgene plasmid #14676: syn3D27
Depositing lab: Thomas Weimbs. Depositing organization: University of California, Santa Barbara. Publication: Apical targeting of syntaxin 3 is essential for epithelial cell polarity. Sharma N, Low SH, Misra S, Pallavi B, Weimbs T. J Cell Biol. 2006 Jun 19. 173(6):937-48. 10.1083/jcb.200603132 PubMed 16785322.
Backbone
  Vector backbone: PCDNA4/TO/myc-His
  Backbone manufacturer: Invitrogen
  Backbone size w/o insert (bp): 5150
  Vector type: Mammalian Expression
  Selectable markers: Zeocin
Growth in bacteria
  Bacterial resistance: Ampicillin, 100 μg/mL
  Growth temperature: 37°C
  Growth strain: DH5alpha
  Copy number: High Copy
Gene/Insert
  Gene/Insert name: Syntaxin3 (alt name: STX3)
  Species: H. sapiens (human)
  Mutation: Insert is cloned into a modified vector; aa 1-27 deleted
  Entrez Gene: STX3 (a.k.a. DIAR12, MVID2, RDMVID, STX3A)
  Tag / fusion protein: 2xMyc-His (C terminal on insert)
  Cloning method: Restriction Enzyme; 5′ cloning site EcoRI (not destroyed); 3′ cloning site XhoI (not destroyed)
  Sequencing primers: 5′ CMVF; 3′ pcDNA3.1/BGH reverse primier
Terms and licenses: Academic/Nonprofit Terms; Industry Terms: Not Available to Industry
How to cite: syn3D27 was a gift from Thomas Weimbs (Addgene plasmid # 14676 ; http://n2t.net/addgene:14676 ; RRID:Addgene_14676)
